>Addgene plasmid #14188 | pAG306GPD-ccdB-EGFP | depositor full sequence | sequence record 7851 | Author sequence
TCGCGCGTTTCGGTGATGACGGTGAAAACCTCTGACACATGCAGCTCCCGGAGACGGTCACAGCTTGTCT
GTAAGCGGATGCCGGGAGCAGACAAGCCCGTCAGGGCGCGTCAGCGGGTGTTGGCGGGTGTCGGGGCTGG
CTTAACTATGCGGCATCAGAGCAGATTGTACTGAGAGTGCACCACGCTTTTCAATTCAATTCATCATTTT
TTTTTTATTCTTTTTTTTGATTTCGGTTTCTTTGAAATTTTTTTGATTCGGTAATCTCCGAACAGAAGGA
AGAACGAAGGAAGGAGCACAGACTTAGATTGGTATATATACGCATATGTAGTGTTGAAGAAACATGAAAT
TGCCCAGTATTCTTAACCCAACTGCACAGAACAAAAACCTGCAGGAAACGAAGATAAATCATGTCGAAAG
CTACATATAAGGAACGTGCTGCTACTCATCCTAGTCCTGTTGCTGCCAAGCTATTTAATATCATGCACGA
AAAGCAAACAAACTTGTGTGCTTCATTGGATGTTCGTACCACCAAGGAATTACTGGAGTTAGTTGAAGCA
TTAGGTCCCAAAATTTGTTTACTAAAAACACATGTGGATATCTTGACTGATTTTTCCATGGAGGGCACAG
TTAAGCCGCTAAAGGCATTATCCGCCAAGTACAATTTTTTACTCTTCGAAGACAGAAAATTTGCTGACAT
TGGTAATACAGTCAAATTGCAGTACTCTGCGGGTGTATACAGAATAGCAGAATGGGCAGACATTACGAAT
GCACACGGTGTGGTGGGCCCAGGTATTGTTAGCGGTTTGAAGCAGGCGGCAGAAGAAGTAACAAAGGAAC
CTAGAGGCCTTTTGATGTTAGCAGAATTGTCATGCAAGGGCTCCCTATCTACTGGAGAATATACTAAGGG
TACTGTTGACATTGCGAAGAGCGACAAAGATTTTGTTATCGGCTTTATTGCTCAAAGAGACATGGGTGGA
AGAGATGAAGGTTACGATTGGTTGATTATGACACCCGGTGTGGGTTTAGATGACAAGGGAGACGCATTGG
GTCAACAGTATAGAACCGTGGATGATGTGGTCTCTACAGGATCTGACATTATTATTGTTGGAAGAGGACT
ATTTGCAAAGGGAAGGGATGCTAAGGTAGAGGGTGAACGTTACAGAAAAGCAGGCTGGGAAGCATATTTG
AGAAGATGCGGCCAGCAAAACTAAAAAACTGTATTATAAGTAAATGCATGTATACTAAACTCACAAATTA
GAGCTTCAATTTAATTATATCAGTTATTACCCTGCGGTGTGAAATACCGCACAGATGCGTAAGGAGAAAA
TACCGCATCAGGAAATTGTAAACGTTAATATTTTGTTAAAATTCGCGTTAAATTTTTGTTAAATCAGCTC
ATTTTTTAACCAATAGGCCGAAATCGGCAAAATCCCTTATAAATCAAAAGAATAGACCGAGATAGGGT
[37 nt withheld, positions 1469-1505]
AAAGAACGTGGACTCCAACGTCAAAGG
[49 nt withheld, positions 1533-1581]
T
[91 nt withheld, positions 1583-1673]
G
[124 nt withheld, positions 1675-1798]
CGCGCCATTCGCCATTCAGGCTGCGCAACTGTTGGGAAGGGCGATCGGTGCGGGCCTCTTCGCTATTACG
CCAGCTGGCGAAGGGGGGATGTGCTGCAAGGCGATTAAGTTGGGTAACGCCAGGGTTTTCCCAGTCACGA
CGTTGTAAAACGACGGCCAGTGAATTGTAATACGACTCACTATAGGGCGAATTGGAGCTCTTCGAGTTTA
TCATTATCAATACTCGCCATTTCAAAGAATACGTAAATAATTAATAGTAGTGATTTTCCTAACTTTATTT
AGTCAAAAAATTAGCCTTTTAATTCTGCTGTAACCCGTACATGCCCAAAATAGGGGGCGGGTTACACAGA
ATATATAACACCGAAGGTGCCTGGGTGAACAGGTTTATTCCTGGCATCCACTAAATATAATGGAGCCCGC
TTTTTAAGCTGGCATCCAGAAAAAAAAAGAATCCCAGCACCAAAATATTGTTTTCTTCACCAACCATCAG
TTCATAGGTCCATTCTCTTAGCGCAACTACAGAGAACAGGGGCACAAACAGGCAAAAAACGGGCACAACC
TCAATGGAGTGATGCAACCTGCCTGGAGTAAATGATGACACAAGGCAATTGACCCACGCATGTATCTATC
TCATTTTCTTACACCTTCTATTACCTTCTGCTCTCTCTGATTTGGAAAAAGCTGAAAAAAAAGGTTGAAA
CCAGTTCCCTGAAATTATTCCCCTACTTGACTAATAAGTATATAAAGACGGTAGGTATTGATTGTAATTC
TGTAAATCTATTTCTTAAACTTCTTAAATTCTACTTTTATAGTTAGTCTTTTTTTTAGTTTTAAAACACC
AGAACTTAGTTTCGACGGATTCTAGAACTAGTGGATCCCCCATCACAAGTTTGTACAAAAAAGCTGAACG
AGAAACGTAAAATGATATAAATATCAATATATTAAATTAGATTTTGCATAAAAAACAGACTACATAATAC
TGTAAAACACAACATATCCAGTCACTATGGCGGCCGCATTAGGCACCCCAGGCTTTACACTTTATGCTTC
CGGCTCGTATAATGTGTGGATTTTGAGTTAGGATCCGTCGAGATTTTCAGGAGCTAAGGAAGCTAAAATG
GAGAAAAAAATCACTGGATATACCACCGTTGATATATCCCAATGGCATCGTAAAGAACATTTTGAGGCAT
TTCAGTCAGTTGCTCAATGTACCTATAACCAGACCGTTCAGCTGGATATTACGGCCTTTTTAAAGACCGT
AAAGAAAAATAAGCACAAGTTTTATCCGGCCTTTATTCACATTCTTGCCCGCCTGATGAATGCTCATCCG
GAATTCCGTATGGCAATGAAAGACGGTGAGCTGGTGATATGGGATAGTGTTCACCCTTGTTACACCGTTT
TCCATGAGCAAACTGAAACGTTTTCATCGCTCTGGAGTGAATACCACGACGATTTCCGGCAGTTTCTACA
CATATATTCGCAAGATGTGGCGTGTTACGGTGAAAACCTGGCCTATTTCCCTAAAGGGTTTATTGAGAAT
ATGTTTTTCGTCTCAGCCAATCCCTGGGTGAGTTTCACCAGTTTTGATTTAAACGTGGCCAATATGGACA
ACTTCTTCGCCCCCGTTTTCACCATGGGCAAATATTATACGCAAGGCGACAAGGTGCTGATGCCGCTGGC
GATTCAGGTTCATCATGCCGTCTGTGATGGCTTCCATGTCGGCAGAATGCTTAATGAATTACAACAGTAC
TGCGATGAGTGGCAGGGCGGGGCGTAAACGCCGCGTGGATCCGGCTTACTAAAAGCCAGATAACAGTATG
CGTATTTGCGCGCTGATTTTTGCGGTATAAGAATATATACTGATATGTATACCCGAAGTATGTCAAAAAG
AGGTATGCTATGAAGCAGCGTATTACAGTGACAGTTGACAGCGACAGCTATCAGTTGCTCAAGGCATATA
TGATGTCAATATCTCCGGTCTGGTAAGCACAACCATGCAGAATGAAGCCCGTCGTCTGCGTGCCGAACGC
TGGAAAGCGGAAAATCAGGAAGGGATGGCTGAGGTCGCCCGGTTTATTGAAATGAACGGCTCTTTTGCTG
ACGAGAACAGGGGCTGGTGAAATGCAGTTTAAGGTTTACACCTATAAAAGAGAGAGCCGTTATCGTCTGT
TTGTGGATGTACAGAGTGATATTATTGACACGCCCGGGCGACGGATGGTGATCCCCCTGGCCAGTGCACG
TCTGCTGTCAGATAAAGTCTCCCGTGAACTTTACCCGGTGGTGCATATCGGGGATGAAAGCTGGCGCATG
ATGACCACCGATATGGCCAGTGTGCCGGTCTCCGTTATCGGGGAAGAAGTGGCTGATCTCAGCCACCGCG
AAAATGACATCAAAAACGCCATTAACCTGATGTTCTGGGGAATATAAATGTCAGGCTCCCTTATACACAG
CCAGTCTGCAGGTCGACCATAGTGACTGGATATGTTGTGTTTTACAGTATTATGTAGTCTGTTTTTTATG
CAAAATCTAATTTAATATATTGATATTTATATCATTTTACGTTTCTCGTTCAGCTTTCTTGTACAAAGTG
GTGATGGGCTGCAGGAATTCGATATCAAGCTTAATGGTGAGCAAGGGCGAGGAGCTGTTCACCGGGGTGG
TGCCCATCCTGGTCGAGCTGGACGGCGACGTAAACGGCCACAAGTTCAGCGTGTCCGGCGAGGGCGAGGG
CGATGCCACCTACGGCAAGCTGACCCTGAAGTTCATCTGCACCACCGGCAAGCTGCCCGTGCCCTGGCCC
ACCCTCGTGACCACCCTGACCTACGGCGTGCAGTGCTTCAGCCGCTACCCCGACCACATGAAGCAGCACG
ACTTCTTCAAGTCCGCCATGCCCGAAGGCTACGTCCAGGAGCGCACCATCTTCTTCAAGGACGACGGCAA
CTACAAGACCCGCGCCGAGGTGAAGTTCGAGGGCGACACCCTGGTGAACCGCATCGAGCTGAAGGGCATC
GACTTCAAGGAGGACGGCAACATCCTGGGGCACAAGCTGGAGTACAACTACAACAGCCACAACGTCTATA
TCATGGCCGACAAGCAGAAGAACGGCATCAAGGTGAACTTCAAGATCCGCCACAACATCGAGGACGGCAG
CGTGCAGCTCGCCGACCACTACCAGCAGAACACCCCCATCGGCGACGGCCCCGTGCTGCTGCCCGACAAC
CACTACCTGAGCACCCAGTCCGCCCTGAGCAAAGACCCCAACGAGAAGCGCGATCACATGGTCCTGCTGG
AGTTCGTGACCGCCGCCGGGATCACTCTCGGCATGGACGAGCTGTACAAGTAACTCGAGTCATGTAATTA
GTTATGTCACGCTTACATTCACGCCCTCCCCCCACATCCGCTCTAACCGAAAAGGAAGGAGTTAGACAAC
CTGAAGTCTAGGTCCCTATTTATTTTTTTATAGTTATGTTAGTATTAAGAACGTTATTTATATTTCAAAT
TTTTCTTTTTTTTCTGTACAGACGCGTGTACGCATGTAACATTATACTGAAAACCTTGCTTGAGAAGGTT
TTGGGACGCTCGAAGGCTTTAATTTGCGGCCGGTACCCAGCTTTTGTTCCCTTTAGTGAGGGTTAATTCC
GAGCTTGGCGTAATCATGGTCATAGCTGTTTCCTGTGTGAAATTGTTATCCGCTCACAATTCCACACAAC
ATAGGAGCCGGAAGCATAAAGTGTAAAGCCTGGGGTGCCTAATGAGTGAGGTAACTCACATTAATTGCGT
TGCGCTCACTGCCCGCTTTCCAGTCGGGAAACCTGTCGTGCCAGCTGCATTAATGAATCGGCCAACGCGC
GGGGAGAGGCGGTTTGCGTATTGGGCGCTCTTCCGCTTCCTCGCTCACTGACTCGCTGCGCTCGGTCGTT
CGGCTGCGGCGAGCGGTATCAGCTCACTCAAAGGCGGTAATACGGTTATCCACAGAATCAGGGGATAACG
CAGGAAAGAACATGTGAGCAAAAGGCCAGCAAAAGGCCAGGAACCGTAAAAAGGCCGCGTTGCTGGCGTT
TTTCCATAGGCTCGGCCCCCCTGACGAGCATCACAAAAATCGACGCTCAAGTCAGAGGTGGCGAAACCCG
ACAGGACTATAAAGATACCAGGCGTTCCCCCCTGGAAGCTCCCTCGTGCGCTCTCCTGTTCCGACCCTGC
CGCTTACCGGATACCTGTCCGCCTTTCTCCCTTCGGGAAGCGTGGCGCTTTCTCAATGCTCACGCTGTAG
GTATCTCAGTTCGGTGTAGGTCGTTCGCTCCAAGCTGGGCTGTGTGCACGAACCCCCCGTTCAGCCCGAC
CGCTGCGCCTTATCCGGTAACTATCGTCTTGAGTCCAACCCGGTAAGACACGACTTATCGCCACTGGCAG
CAGCCACTGGTAACAGGATTAGCAGAGCGAGGTATGTAGGCGGTGCTACAGAGTTCTTGAAGTGGTGGCC
TAACTACGGCTACACTAGAAGGACAGTATTTGGTATCTGCGCTCTGCTGAAGCCAGTTACCTTCGGAAAA
AGAGTTGGTAGCTCTTGATCCGGCAAACAAACCACCGCTGGTAGCGGTGGTTTTTTTGTTTGCAAGCAGC
AGATTACGCGCAGAAAAAAAGGATCTCAAGAAGATCCTTTGATCTTTTCTACGGGGTCTGACGCTCAGTG
GAACGAAAACTCACGTTAAGGGATTTTGGTCATGAGATTATCAAAAAGGATCTTCACCTAGATCCTTTTA
AATTAAAAATGAAGTTTTAAATCAATCTAAAGTATATATGAGTAAACTTGGTCTGACAGTTACCAATGCT
TAATCAGTGAGGCACCTATCTCAGCGATCTGTCTATTTCGTTCATCCATAGTTGCCTGACTGCCCGTCGT
GTAGATAACTACGATACGGGAGGGCTTACCATCTGGCCCCAGTGCTGCAATGATACCGCGAGACCCACGC
TCACCGGCTCCAGATTTATCAGCAATAAACCAGCCAGCCGGAAGGGCCGAGCGCAGAAGTGGTCCTGCAA
CTTTATCCGCCTCCATCCAGTCTATTAATTGTTGCCGGGAAGCTAGAGTAAGTAGTTCGCCAGTTAATAG
TTTGCGCAACGTTGTTGCCATTGCTACAGGCATCGTGGTGTCACGCTCGTCGTTTGGTATGGCTTCATTC
AGCTCCGGTTCCCAACGATCAAGGCGAGTTACATGATCCCCCATGTTGTGAAAAAAAGCGGTTAGCTCCT
TCGGTCCTCCGATCGTTGTCAGAAGTAAGTTGGCCGCAGTGTTATCACTCATGGTTATGGCAGCACTGCA
TAATTCTCTTACTGTCATGCCATCCGTAAGATGCTTTTCTGTGACTGGTGAGTACTCAACCAAGTCATTC
TGAGAATAGTGTATGCGGCGACCGAGTTGCTCTTGCCCGGCGTCAATACGGGATAATACCGCGCCACATA
GCAGAACTTTAAAAGTGCTCATCATTGGAAAACGTTCTTCGGGGCGAAAACTCTCAAGGATCTTACCGCT
GTTGAGATCCAGTTCGATGTAACCCACTCGTGCACCCAACTGATCTTCAGCATCTTTTACTTTCACCAGC
GTTTCTGGGTGAGCAAAAACAGGAAGGCAAAATGCCGCAAAAAAGGGAATAAGGGCGACACGGAAATGTT
GAATACTCATACTCTTCCTTTTTCAATATTATTGAAGCATTTATCAGGGTTATTGTCTCATGAGCGGATA
CATATTTGAATGTATTTAGAAAAATAAACAAATAGGGGTTCCGCGCACATTTCCCCGAAAAGTGCCACCT
GACGTCTAAGAAACCATTATTATCATGACATTAACCTATAAAAATAGGCGTATCACGAGGCCCTTTCGTC
Features (pLannotate 1.2.2; 28 found; start..end, strand, type, name):
    137..184     +  misc_feature   bom (fragment): basis of mobility region from pBR322
    195..410     +  promoter       URA3 promoter: S. cerevisiae URA3
    411..1214    +  CDS            URA3: orotidine-5'-phosphate decarboxylase, required for uracil biosynthesis; S. cerevisiae URA3; yeast auxotrophic marker, counterselectable with 5-fluoroorotic acid (5-FOA)
   1293..1342    +  misc_feature   bom (fragment): basis of mobility region from pBR322
   1343..1798    -  rep_origin     f1 ori (sequence partly withheld): f1 bacteriophage origin of replication; arrow indicates direction of (+) strand synthesis
   1806..1963    -  CDS            lacZα (fragment): LacZα fragment of β-galactosidase; lacZ fragment
   1966..1984    +  promoter       T7 promoter: promoter for bacteriophage T7 RNA polymerase
   2009..2653    +  promoter       GAP promoter: S. cerevisiae TDH3; promoter for glyceraldehyde-3-phosphate dehydrogenase
   2659..2679    +  misc_feature   MCS (fragment): pBluescript multiple cloning site
   2683..2807    +  protein_bind   attR1: mutant version of attR; recombination site for the Gateway® LR reaction LR Clonase™
   2832..2862    +  promoter       lac UV5 promoter: E. coli lac promoter with an "up" mutation
   2886..2915    +  promoter       cat promoter (fragment): promoter of the E. coli cat gene encoding chloramphenicol acetyltransferase
   2916..3575    +  CDS            CmR: chloramphenicol acetyltransferase; cat; confers resistance to chloramphenicol
   3757..3915    +  CDS            ccdA (fragment): CCDA_ECO57 - Also known as H, letA. Experimental evidence at protein level: Swiss-Prot protein existence level 1. Antitoxin component of a type II toxin-antitoxin (TA) system which inhibits the post-segregational killing (PSK) of plasmid-free cells, also referred to as a plasmid addiction system. Binds to and blocks the activity of CcdB; will also remove bound CcdB protein from the CcdB-GyrA complex by forming a CcdA-CcdB complex, a process termed rejuvenation. Functions as a transcriptional corepressor for the ccdAB operon, repression also requires CcdB (By similarity). From Escherichia coli
   3920..4222    +  CDS            ccdB: CCDB_ECOLI - Also known as G, letB, letD. Experimental evidence at protein level: Swiss-Prot protein existence level 1. Toxic component of a type II toxin-antitoxin (TA) system, functioning in plasmid maintainence. Responsible for the post- segregational killing (PSK) of plasmid-free cells, also referred to as a plasmid addiction system. Half-life of over 2 hours. Cell killing by CcdB is accompanied by filamentation, defects in chromosome and plasmid segregation, defects in cell division, formation of anucleate cells, decreased DNA synthesis and plasmid loss. Interferes with the activity of DN
   4266..4390    -  protein_bind   attR2: mutant version of attR; recombination site for the Gateway® LR reaction LR Clonase™
   4394..4421    +  misc_feature   MCS (fragment): pBluescript multiple cloning site
   4422..5141    +  CDS            EGFP: the original enhanced GFP (Yang et al., 1996) mammalian codon-optimized
   5148..5395    +  terminator     CYC1 terminator: S. cerevisiae CYC1; transcription terminator for CYC1
   5418..5436    -  promoter       T3 promoter: promoter for bacteriophage T3 RNA polymerase
   5481..5497    -  protein_bind   lac operator: The lac repressor binds to the lac operator to inhibit transcription in E. coli. This inhibition can be relieved by adding lactose or isopropyl-β-D-thiogalactopyranoside (IPTG). lac repressor encoded by lacI
   5505..5535    -  promoter       lac promoter: promoter for the E. coli lac operon
   5550..5571    -  protein_bind   CAP binding site: CAP binding activates transcription in the presence of cAMP. E. coli catabolite activator protein
   5584..5676    -  CDS            lacI (fragment): lac repressor; lacI; The lac repressor binds to the lac operator to inhibit transcription in E. coli. This inhibition can be relieved by adding lactose or isopropyl-β-D-thiogalactopyranoside (IPTG).
   5859..6447    -  rep_origin     ori: high-copy-number ColE1/pMB1/pBR322/pUC origin of replication
   6618..7478    -  CDS            AmpR: β-lactamase; bla; confers resistance to ampicillin, carbenicillin, and related antibiotics
   7479..7583    -  promoter       AmpR promoter: bla
   7678..35      +  CDS            rop (fragment) (across the origin): Rop protein, which maintains plasmids at low copy number; rop
