[The description below was written by a language model from this plasmid's Addgene catalogue record and pLannotate feature annotations shown in this document.]
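Description:
pAG306GPD-ccdB-EGFP is an empty Gateway destination vector for protein expression in Saccharomyces cerevisiae, built on the pRS306 backbone. It is an integrating plasmid: the feature table shows no yeast replication origin or centromere, so stable maintenance in yeast depends on insertion into the genome. Transformants are selected through the URA3 auxotrophic marker, which can also be counterselected with 5-FOA. In E. coli the plasmid replicates from a high-copy ColE1/pUC-type origin and carries AmpR. An f1 origin and remnants of the pBluescript-derived lacZα/MCS region, with flanking T7 and T3 promoters, are also present.

The expression unit is driven by the strong constitutive GPD (TDH3/GAP) promoter and ends with the CYC1 terminator. Between them lies the Gateway cassette, with attR1 and attR2 sites flanking a chloramphenicol resistance gene and the ccdB toxin gene. An EGFP coding sequence follows immediately downstream of attR2. In an LR recombination reaction with an entry clone, the CmR-ccdB cassette is exchanged for the gene of interest. If that gene lacks a stop codon and is in frame, it is expressed as a C-terminal EGFP fusion. Because ccdB poisons ordinary E. coli strains, unrecombined vector is selected against after the reaction. The empty vector itself must therefore be propagated in a ccdB-tolerant strain, under chloramphenicol and ampicillin selection.

The plasmid belongs to a suite of yeast Gateway vectors designed for high-throughput genetic analysis. This member suits stable, constitutive expression of fluorescently tagged proteins from an integrated copy, for example to follow localisation or abundance. The depositor notes that the full sequence is provided for reference only and may not match the physical plasmid exactly.
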