Addgene plasmid #14188: pAG306GPD-ccdB-EGFP
Purpose: (Empty Backbone)
Depositing lab: Susan Lindquist. Depositing organization: Whitehead Institute for Biomedical Research. Publication: A suite of Gateway cloning vectors for high-throughput genetic analysis in Saccharomyces cerevisiae. Alberti S, Gitler AD, Lindquist S. Yeast. 2007 Oct . 24(10):913-9. 10.1002/yea.1502 PubMed 17583893.
Backbone
  Vector backbone: pRS306
  Vector type: Yeast Expression ; Gateway Destination
  Selectable markers: URA3
Growth in bacteria
  Bacterial resistance: Chloramphenicol and Ampicillin, 25 & 100 μg/mL
  Growth temperature: 37°C
  Growth strain: ccdB Survival
  Growth instructions: DB3.1, ccdB Survival
  Copy number: Unknown
Gene/Insert
  Gene/Insert name: None
  Tag / fusion protein: EGFP (C terminal on backbone)
  Cloning method: Gateway Cloning
  Sequencing primers: 5′ GPDPro_F
Terms and licenses: Academic/Nonprofit Terms; Industry Terms: Not Available to Industry
Depositor comments: Type of plasmid: integrating. This plasmid contains the Gateway technology from Invitrogen; Invitrogen requires purchasing of Gateway Clonase for carrying out the Gateway recombinational cloning reaction http://www.invitrogen.com Please note that the full plasmid sequence is provided as a reference only, and may not match the exact sequence of the plasmid.
How to cite: pAG306GPD-ccdB-EGFP was a gift from Susan Lindquist (Addgene plasmid # 14188 ; http://n2t.net/addgene:14188 ; RRID:Addgene_14188)
