>Addgene plasmid #14188 | pAG306GPD-ccdB-EGFP | addgene partial sequence | sequence record 20529 | 14188 with GW3
TGGCTGATCTCAGCCACCGCGAAAATGACATCAAAAACGCCATTAACCTGATGTTCTGGGGAATATAAAT
GTCAGGCTCCCTTATACACAGCCAGTCTGCAGGTCGACCATAGTGACTGGATATGTTGTGTTTTACAGTA
TTATGTAGTCTGTTTTTTATGCAAAATCTAATTTAATATATTGATATTTATATCATTTTACGTTTCTCGT
TCAGCTTTCTTGTACAAAGTGGTGATGGGCTGCAGGAATTCGATATCAAGCTTAATGGTGAGCAAGGGCG
AGGAGCTGTTCACCGGGGTGGTGCCCATCCTGGTCGAGCTGGACGGCGACGTAAACGGCCACAAGTTCAG
CGTGTCCGGCGAGGGCGAGGGCGATGCCACCTACGGCAAGCTGACCCTGAAGTTCATCTGCACCACCGGC
AAGCTGCCCGTGCCCTGGCCCACCCTCGTGACCACCCTGACCTACGGCGTGCAGTGCTTCAGCCGCTACC
CCGACCACATGAAGCAGCACGACTTCTTCAAGTCCGCCATGCCCGAAGGCTACGTCCAGGAGCGCACCAT
CTTCTTCAAGGACGACGGCAACTACAAGACCCGCGCCGAGGTGAAGTTCGAGGGCGACACCCTGGTGAAC
CGCATCGAGCTGAAGGGCATCGACTTCAAGGAGGACGGCAACATCCTGNGGCACAAGCTGGAGTACAACT
ACAACAGCCACAACGTCTATATCATGGCCGACAAGCAGAAGAACGGCATCAAGGTGAACT
