>Addgene plasmid #14188 | pAG306GPD-ccdB-EGFP | addgene partial sequence | sequence record 20530 | 14188 with pRS_marker
TTTTCATTCATCATTTTTTTTTTATTCTTTTTTTTGATTTCGGTTTCCTTGAAATTTTTTTGATTCGGTA
ATCTCCGAACAGAAGGAAGAACGAAGGAAGGAGCACAGACTTAGATTGGTATATATACGCATATGTAGTG
TTGAAGAAACATGAAATTGCCCAGTATTCTTAACCCAACTGCACAGAACAAAAACCTGCAGGAAACGAAG
ATAAATCATGTCGAAAGCTACATATAAGGAACGTGCTGCTACTCATCCTAGTCCTGTTGCTGCCAAGCTA
TTTAATATCATGCACGAAAAGCAAACAAACTTGTGTGCTTCATTGGATGTTCGTACCACCAAGGAATTAC
TGGAGTTAGTTGAAGCATTAGGTCCCAAAATTTGTTTACTAAAAACACATGTGGATATCTTGACTGATTT
TTCCATGGAGGGCACAGTTAAGCCGCTAAAGGCATTATCCGCCAAGTACAATTTTTTACTCTTCGAAGAC
AGAAAATTTGCTGACATTGGTAATACAGTCAAATTGCAGTACTCTGCGGGTGTATACAGAATAGCAGAAT
GGGCAGACATTACGAATGCACACGGTGTGGTGGGCCCAGGTATTGTTAGCGGTTTGAAGCAGGCGGCAGA
AGAAGTAACAAAGGAACCTAGAGGCCTTTTGATGTTAGCAGAATTGTCATGCAAGGGCTCCCTATCTACT
GGAGAATATACTAAGGGTACTGTTGACATTGCG
