>Addgene plasmid #14188 | pAG306GPD-ccdB-EGFP | addgene partial sequence | sequence record 20531 | 14188 with GW5
AAAGTAGTAAAGCCTGGGGGTGCCTAATGCGGCCGCCATAGTGACTGGATATGTTGTGTTTTACAGTATT
ATGTAGTCTGTTTTTTATGCAAAATCTAATTTAATATATTGATATTTATATCATTTTACGTTTCTCGTTC
AGCTTTTTTGTACAAACTTGTGATGGGGGATCCACTAGTTCTAGAATCCGTCGAAACTAAGTTCTGGTGT
TTTAAAACTAAAAAAAAGACTAACTATAAAAGTAGAATTTAAGAAGTTTAAGAAATAGATTTACAGAATT
ACAATCAATACCTACCGTCTTTATATACTTATTAGTCAAGTAGGGGAATAATTTCAGGGAACTGGTTTCA
ACCTTTTTTTTCAGCTTTTTCCAAATCAGAGAGAGCAGAAGGTAATAGAAGGTGTAAGAAAATGAGATAG
ATACATGCGTGGGTCAATTGCCTTGTGTCATCATTTACTCCAGGCAGGTTGCATCACTCCATTGAGGTTG
TGCCCGTTTTTTGCCTGTTTGTGCCCCTGTTCTCTGTAGTTGCGCTAAGAGAATGGACCTATGAACTGAT
GGTTGGTGAAGAAAACAATATTTTGGTGCTGGGATTCTTTTTTTTTCTGGATGCCAGCTTAAAAAGCGGG
CTCCATTATATTTAGTGGATGCCAGGAATAAACTGTTCACCC
